Addgene plasmid #197060: pcDNA3.1_FRB-GEM23-Halo
Purpose: Expression of nanocage I3-01 Halo-FRB-fusion in mammalian cells
Depositing lab: Julia Mahamid. Depositing organization: European Molecular Biology Laboratory (EMBL), Heidelberg. Publication: Genetically encoded multimeric tags for subcellular protein localization in cryo-EM. Fung HKH, Hayashi Y, Salo VT, Babenko A, Zagoriy I, Brunner A, Ellenberg J, Muller CW, Cuylen-Haering S, Mahamid J. Nat Methods. 2023 Dec;20(12):1900-1908. doi: 10.1038/s41592-023-02053-0. Epub 2023 Nov 6. PubMed 37932397.
Backbone
  Vector backbone: pcDNA3.1(+)
  Backbone manufacturer: Invitrogen
  Vector type: Mammalian Expression
  Selectable markers: Neomycin (select with G418)
Growth in bacteria
  Bacterial resistance: Ampicillin, 100 μg/mL
  Growth temperature: 37°C
  Growth strain: DH5alpha
  Copy number: Unknown
Gene/Insert
  Gene/Insert name: I3-01 (alt name: GEM23)
  Species: Synechococcus elongatus
  Mutation: Codon-optimised for human cell expression
  Tag / fusion protein: FRB (N terminal on insert); HaloTag (C terminal on insert)
Resource information
  A portion of this plasmid was derived from a plasmid made by: The protein sequence for nanocage I3-01 was derived from Addgene Plasmid #80046, first reported in Hsia, Y. et al. Design of a hyperstable 60-subunit protein icosahedron. Nature 535, 136–139 (2016).
Terms and licenses: Academic/Nonprofit Terms; Industry Terms: Not Available to Industry
Depositor comments: Please visit https://www.biorxiv.org/content/10.1101/2022.12.10.519870v1 for bioRxiv preprint.
How to cite: pcDNA3.1_FRB-GEM23-Halo was a gift from Julia Mahamid (Addgene plasmid # 197060 ; http://n2t.net/addgene:197060 ; RRID:Addgene_197060)
