[The description below was written by a language model from this plasmid's Addgene catalogue record and pLannotate feature annotations shown in this document.]
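Description:
pcDNA3.1_FRB-GEM23-Halo is a mammalian expression plasmid built on the Invitrogen pcDNA3.1(+) backbone, about 7.3 kb according to the full sequencing record. It is propagated in E. coli through a high-copy ColE1/pUC-type origin with ampicillin selection (AmpR under its own bla promoter). It also carries an f1 origin and remnants of lac regulatory sequence typical of this backbone. For selection in mammalian cells, an SV40 enhancer/early promoter drives the neomycin phosphotransferase gene, terminated by an SV40 poly(A) signal, which allows G418 selection of stable transfectants.

The expression cassette uses the human CMV immediate-early enhancer and promoter, followed by a T7 promoter and closed by the bovine growth hormone poly(A) signal. The open reading frame encodes a three-part fusion: an N-terminal FRB domain, the nanocage subunit I3-01 (here called GEM23), and a C-terminal HaloTag. The I3-01 sequence is codon-optimised for human cells. The automated annotation identifies FRB as the T2098L variant, and it leaves the stretch between FRB and HaloTag unlabelled, which is where the I3-01 coding sequence would lie. The catalogue lists the insert species as Synechococcus elongatus, and the protein sequence derives from a previously reported designed 60-subunit icosahedral cage. A few short hits, such as an HIV-1 LTR fragment and a ble fragment, are likely annotation artefacts rather than functional parts.

The construct belongs to a set of genetically encoded multimeric tags for locating proteins inside cells by cryo-electron microscopy. The self-assembling cage provides a recognisable particle, and FRB permits ligand-induced dimerisation, presumably with an FKBP-tagged target. HaloTag allows covalent labelling with chloroalkane dyes for fluorescence imaging.
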