Features (pLannotate 1.2.2; 21 found; start..end, strand, type, name):
    178..766     -  rep_origin     ori: high-copy-number ColE1/pMB1/pBR322/pUC origin of replication
    937..1797    -  CDS            AmpR: β-lactamase; bla; confers resistance to ampicillin, carbenicillin, and related antibiotics
   1798..1902    -  promoter       AmpR promoter: bla
   1961..2013    -  misc_feature   bom (fragment): basis of mobility region from pBR322
   2168..2547    +  enhancer       CMV enhancer: human cytomegalovirus immediate early enhancer
   2548..2751    +  promoter       CMV promoter: human cytomegalovirus (CMV) immediate early promoter
   2747..2780    +  LTR            5' LTR (truncated) (fragment): truncated 5' long terminal repeat (LTR) from HIV-1
   2796..2814    +  promoter       T7 promoter: promoter for bacteriophage T7 RNA polymerase
   2849..3127    +  CDS            FRB*: T2098L mutant of FKBP-rapamycin binding domain of human FRAP binds synthetic ligands such as AP21967
   3827..4713    +  CDS            HaloTag® (fragment): modified bacterial dehalogenase that forms covalent bonds with chloroalkane derivatives
   4784..5008    +  polyA_signal   bGH poly(A) signal: bovine growth hormone polyadenylation signal
   5012..5033    +  promoter       SV40 promoter (fragment): SV40 enhancer and early promoter
   5054..5482    +  rep_origin     f1 ori (sequence partly withheld): f1 bacteriophage origin of replication; arrow indicates direction of (+) strand synthesis
   5496..5825    +  promoter       SV40 promoter: SV40 enhancer and early promoter
   5892..6683    +  CDS            neo: KKA2_KLEPN - Also known as kan, nptII. Experimental evidence at protein level: Swiss-Prot protein existence level 1. Resistance to kanamycin, neomycin, paromomycin, ribostamycin, butirosin and gentamicin B. From Klebsiella pneumoniae.
   6707..6865    +  CDS            ble (fragment): BLE_KLEPN - Experimental evidence at protein level: Swiss-Prot protein existence level 1. Binding protein with a strong affinity to the bleomycin family of antibiotics. Binds to CL990; an antimitotic-antibiotic compound. From Klebsiella pneumoniae.
   6860..6981    +  polyA_signal   SV40 poly(A) signal: SV40 polyadenylation signal
   7054..7070    -  protein_bind   lac operator: The lac repressor binds to the lac operator to inhibit transcription in E. coli. This inhibition can be relieved by adding lactose or isopropyl-β-D-thiogalactopyranoside (IPTG). lac repressor encoded by lacI
   7078..7108    -  promoter       lac promoter: promoter for the E. coli lac operon
   7123..7144    -  protein_bind   CAP binding site: CAP binding activates transcription in the presence of cAMP. E. coli catabolite activator protein
   7157..7249    -  CDS            lacI (fragment): lac repressor; lacI; The lac repressor binds to the lac operator to inhibit transcription in E. coli. This inhibition can be relieved by adding lactose or isopropyl-β-D-thiogalactopyranoside (IPTG).
>Addgene plasmid #197060 | pcDNA3.1_FRB-GEM23-Halo | addgene full sequence | sequence record 402597 | Addgene NGS Result
CGCTTCCTCGCTCACTGACTCGCTGCGCTCGGTCGTTCGGCTGCGGCGAGCGGTATCAGCTCACTCAAAG
GCGGTAATACGGTTATCCACAGAATCAGGGGATAACGCAGGAAAGAACATGTGAGCAAAAGGCCAGCAAA
AGGCCAGGAACCGTAAAAAGGCCGCGTTGCTGGCGTTTTTCCATAGGCTCCGCCCCCCTGACGAGCATCA
CAAAAATCGACGCTCAAGTCAGAGGTGGCGAAACCCGACAGGACTATAAAGATACCAGGCGTTTCCCCCT
GGAAGCTCCCTCGTGCGCTCTCCTGTTCCGACCCTGCCGCTTACCGGATACCTGTCCGCCTTTCTCCCTT
CGGGAAGCGTGGCGCTTTCTCATAGCTCACGCTGTAGGTATCTCAGTTCGGTGTAGGTCGTTCGCTCCAA
GCTGGGCTGTGTGCACGAACCCCCCGTTCAGCCCGACCGCTGCGCCTTATCCGGTAACTATCGTCTTGAG
TCCAACCCGGTAAGACACGACTTATCGCCACTGGCAGCAGCCACTGGTAACAGGATTAGCAGAGCGAGGT
ATGTAGGCGGTGCTACAGAGTTCTTGAAGTGGTGGCCTAACTACGGCTACACTAGAAGAACAGTATTTGG
TATCTGCGCTCTGCTGAAGCCAGTTACCTTCGGAAAAAGAGTTGGTAGCTCTTGATCCGGCAAACAAACC
ACCGCTGGTAGCGGTGGTTTTTTTGTTTGCAAGCAGCAGATTACGCGCAGAAAAAAAGGATCTCAAGAAG
ATCCTTTGATCTTTTCTACGGGGTCTGACGCTCAGTGGAACGAAAACTCACGTTAAGGGATTTTGGTCAT
GAGATTATCAAAAAGGATCTTCACCTAGATCCTTTTAAATTAAAAATGAAGTTTTAAATCAATCTAAAGT
ATATATGAGTAAACTTGGTCTGACAGTTACCAATGCTTAATCAGTGAGGCACCTATCTCAGCGATCTGTC
TATTTCGTTCATCCATAGTTGCCTGACTCCCCGTCGTGTAGATAACTACGATACGGGAGGGCTTACCATC
TGGCCCCAGTGCTGCAATGATACCGCGAGACCCACGCTCACCGGCTCCAGATTTATCAGCAATAAACCAG
CCAGCCGGAAGGGCCGAGCGCAGAAGTGGTCCTGCAACTTTATCCGCCTCCATCCAGTCTATTAATTGTT
GCCGGGAAGCTAGAGTAAGTAGTTCGCCAGTTAATAGTTTGCGCAACGTTGTTGCCATTGCTACAGGCAT
CGTGGTGTCACGCTCGTCGTTTGGTATGGCTTCATTCAGCTCCGGTTCCCAACGATCAAGGCGAGTTACA
TGATCCCCCATGTTGTGCAAAAAAGCGGTTAGCTCCTTCGGTCCTCCGATCGTTGTCAGAAGTAAGTTGG
CCGCAGTGTTATCACTCATGGTTATGGCAGCACTGCATAATTCTCTTACTGTCATGCCATCCGTAAGATG
CTTTTCTGTGACTGGTGAGTACTCAACCAAGTCATTCTGAGAATAGTGTATGCGGCGACCGAGTTGCTCT
TGCCCGGCGTCAATACGGGATAATACCGCGCCACATAGCAGAACTTTAAAAGTGCTCATCATTGGAAAAC
GTTCTTCGGGGCGAAAACTCTCAAGGATCTTACCGCTGTTGAGATCCAGTTCGATGTAACCCACTCGTGC
ACCCAACTGATCTTCAGCATCTTTTACTTTCACCAGCGTTTCTGGGTGAGCAAAAACAGGAAGGCAAAAT
GCCGCAAAAAAGGGAATAAGGGCGACACGGAAATGTTGAATACTCATACTCTTCCTTTTTCAATATTATT
GAAGCATTTATCAGGGTTATTGTCTCATGAGCGGATACATATTTGAATGTATTTAGAAAAATAAACAAAT
AGGGGTTCCGCGCACATTTCCCCGAAAAGTGCCACCTGACGTCGACGGATCGGGAGATCTCCCGATCCCC
TATGGTGCACTCTCAGTACAATCTGCTCTGATGCCGCATAGTTAAGCCAGTATCTGCTCCCTGCTTGTGT
GTTGGAGGTCGCTGAGTAGTGCGCGAGCAAAATTTAAGCTACAACAAGGCAAGGCTTGACCGACAATTGC
ATGAAGAATCTGCTTAGGGTTAGGCGTTTTGCGCTGCTTCGCGATGTACGGGCCAGATATACGCGTTGAC
ATTGATTATTGACTAGTTATTAATAGTAATCAATTACGGGGTCATTAGTTCATAGCCCATATATGGAGTT
CCGCGTTACATAACTTACGGTAAATGGCCCGCCTGGCTGACCGCCCAACGACCCCCGCCCATTGACGTCA
ATAATGACGTATGTTCCCATAGTAACGCCAATAGGGACTTTCCATTGACGTCAATGGGTGGAGTATTTAC
GGTAAACTGCCCACTTGGCAGTACATCAAGTGTATCATATGCCAAGTACGCCCCCTATTGACGTCAATGA
CGGTAAATGGCCCGCCTGGCATTATGCCCAGTACATGACCTTATGGGACTTTCCTACTTGGCAGTACATC
TACGTATTAGTCATCGCTATTACCATGGTGATGCGGTTTTGGCAGTACATCAATGGGCGTGGATAGCGGT
TTGACTCACGGGGATTTCCAAGTCTCCACCCCATTGACGTCAATGGGAGTTTGTTTTGGCACCAAAATCA
ACGGGACTTTCCAAAATGTCGTAACAACTCCGCCCCATTGACGCAAATGGGCGGTAGGCGTGTACGGTGG
GAGGTCTATATAAGCAGAGCTCTCTGGCTAACTAGAGAACCCACTGCTTACTGGCTTATCGAAATTAATA
CGACTCACTATAGGGAGACCCAAGCTGGCTAGCGCCACCATGAAGCTTATCCTCTGGCATGAGATGTGGC
ATGAAGGCCTGGAAGAGGCATCTCGTTTGTACTTTGGGGAAAGGAACGTGAAAGGCATGTTTGAGGTGCT
GGAGCCCTTGCATGCTATGATGGAACGGGGCCCCCAGACTCTGAAGGAAACATCCTTTAATCAGGCCTAT
GGTCGAGATTTAATGGAGGCCCAAGAGTGGTGCAGGAAGTACATGAAATCAGGGAATGTCAAGGACCTCC
TCCAAGCCTGGGACCTCTATTATCATGTGTTCCGACGAATCTCAAAGGGCGGCGGAGGCAGCGGCGGCGG
ATCTGGCGGCGGCAGCGGATCCAAAATGGAAGAGCTGTTTAAGAAGCACAAGATCGTGGCCGTGCTGCGG
GCCAACAGCGTGGAAGAGGCCAAGAAGAAAGCTCTCGCCGTCTTTCTGGGAGGCGTGCACCTGATCGAGA
TTACATTCACCGTGCCCGACGCCGACACCGTGATCAAGGAACTGAGCTTCCTGAAAGAGATGGGCGCCAT
CATCGGCGCTGGCACCGTGACCAGCGTCGAGCAGTGCAGAAAGGCCGTGGAGAGCGGCGCCGAGTTCATC
GTGTCCCCTCATCTGGACGAGGAAATCAGCCAGTTCTGCAAGGAAAAGGGCGTGTTCTACATGCCTGGCG
TGATGACCCCTACCGAGCTGGTGAAGGCCATGAAACTGGGCCACACCATCCTGAAGCTGTTCCCCGGAGA
GGTGGTGGGCCCCCAGTTTGTGAAGGCCATGAAGGGCCCTTTCCCAAACGTGAAATTCGTGCCTACAGGC
GGCGTGAACCTGGATAATGTTTGTGAATGGTTCAAGGCCGGCGTTCTGGCTGTGGGAGTGGGCTCTGCCC
TGGTCAAGGGAACACCTGTGGAAGTGGCCGAGAAGGCTAAGGCCTTCGTGGAAAAGATCAGAGGCTGCAC
AGAGGGTACCGGAAGCGCCGGCTCTGCCGCTGGCAGCGGCGAGGGCGCAGAAATCGGTACTGGCTTTCCA
TTCGACCCCCATTATGTGGAAGTCCTGGGCGAGCGCATGCACTACGTCGATGTTGGTCCGCGCGATGGCA
CCCCTGTGCTGTTCCTGCACGGTAACCCGACCTCCTCCTACGTGTGGCGCAACATCATCCCGCATGTTGC
ACCGACCCATCGCTGCATTGCTCCAGACCTGATCGGTATGGGCAAATCCGACAAACCAGACCTGGGTTAT
TTCTTCGACGACCACGTCCGCTTCATGGATGCCTTCATCGAAGCCCTGGGTCTGGAAGAGGTCGTCCTGG
TCATTCACGACTGGGGCTCCGCTCTGGGTTTCCACTGGGCCAAGCGCAATCCAGAGCGCGTCAAAGGTAT
TGCATTTATGGAGTTCATCCGCCCTATCCCGACCTGGGACGAATGGCCAGAATTTGCCCGCGAGACCTTC
CAGGCCTTCCGCACCACCGACGTCGGCCGCAAGCTGATCATCGATCAGAACGTTTTTATCGAGGGTACGC
TGCCGATGGGTGTCGTCCGCCCGCTGACTGAAGTCGAGATGGACCATTACCGCGAGCCGTTCCTGAATCC
TGTTGACCGCGAGCCACTGTGGCGCTTCCCAAACGAGCTGCCAATCGCCGGTGAGCCAGCGAACATCGTC
GCGCTGGTCGAAGAATACATGGACTGGCTGCACCAGTCCCCTGTCCCGAAGCTGCTGTTCTGGGGCACCC
CAGGCGTTCTGATCCCACCGGCCGAAGCCGCTCGCCTGGCCAAAAGCCTGCCTAACTGCAAGGCTGTGGA
CATCGGCCCGGGTCTGAATCTGCTGCAAGAAGACAACCCGGACCTGATCGGCAGCGAGATCGCGCGCTGG
CTGTCTACTCTGGAGATTTCCGGTTAGGATATCCAGCACAGTGGCGGCCGCTCGAGTCTAGAGGGCCCGT
TTAAACCCGCTGATCAGCCTCGACTGTGCCTTCTAGTTGCCAGCCATCTGTTGTTTGCCCCTCCCCCGTG
CCTTCCTTGACCCTGGAAGGTGCCACTCCCACTGTCCTTTCCTAATAAAATGAGGAAATTGCATCGCATT
GTCTGAGTAGGTGTCATTCTATTCTGGGGGGTGGGGTGGGGCAGGACAGCAAGGGGGAGGATTGGGAAGA
CAATAGCAGGCATGCTGGGGATGCGGTGGGCTCTATGGCTTCTGAGGCGGAAAGAACCAGCTGGGGCTCT
AGGGGGTATCCCC
[124 nt withheld, positions 5054-5177]
C
[91 nt withheld, positions 5179-5269]
A
[49 nt withheld, positions 5271-5319]
CCTTTGACGTTGGAGTCCACGTTCTTT
[37 nt withheld, positions 5347-5383]
ACCCTATCTCGGTCTATTCTTTTGATTTATAAGGGATTTTGCCGATTTCGGCCTATTGGTTAAAAAATGA
GCTGATTTAACAAAAATTTAACGCGAATTAATTCTGTGGAATGTGTGTCAGTTAGGGTGTGGAAAGTCCC
CAGGCTCCCCAGCAGGCAGAAGTATGCAAAGCATGCATCTCAATTAGTCAGCAACCAGGTGTGGAAAGTC
CCCAGGCTCCCCAGCAGGCAGAAGTATGCAAAGCATGCATCTCAATTAGTCAGCAACCATAGTCCCGCCC
CTAACTCCGCCCATCCCGCCCCTAACTCCGCCCAGTTCCGCCCATTCTCCGCCCCATGGCTGACTAATTT
TTTTTATTTATGCAGAGGCCGAGGCCGCCTCTGCCTCTGAGCTATTCCAGAAGTAGTGAGGAGGCTTTTT
TGGAGGCCTAGGCTTTTGCAAAAAGCTCCCGGGAGCTTGTATATCCATTTTCGGATCTGATCAAGAGACA
GGATGAGGATCGTTTCGCATGATTGAACAAGATGGATTGCACGCAGGTTCTCCGGCCGCTTGGGTGGAGA
GGCTATTCGGCTATGACTGGGCACAACAGACAATCGGCTGCTCTGATGCCGCCGTGTTCCGGCTGTCAGC
GCAGGGGCGCCCGGTTCTTTTTGTCAAGACCGACCTGTCCGGTGCCCTGAATGAACTGCAGGACGAGGCA
GCGCGGCTATCGTGGCTGGCCACGACGGGCGTTCCTTGCGCAGCTGTGCTCGACGTTGTCACTGAAGCGG
GAAGGGACTGGCTGCTATTGGGCGAAGTGCCGGGGCAGGATCTCCTGTCATCTCACCTTGCTCCTGCCGA
GAAAGTATCCATCATGGCTGATGCAATGCGGCGGCTGCATACGCTTGATCCGGCTACCTGCCCATTCGAC
CACCAAGCGAAACATCGCATCGAGCGAGCACGTACTCGGATGGAAGCCGGTCTTGTCGATCAGGATGATC
TGGACGAAGAGCATCAGGGGCTCGCGCCAGCCGAACTGTTCGCCAGGCTCAAGGCGCGCATGCCCGACGG
CGAGGATCTCGTCGTGACCCATGGCGATGCCTGCTTGCCGAATATCATGGTGGAAAATGGCCGCTTTTCT
GGATTCATCGACTGTGGCCGGCTGGGTGTGGCGGACCGCTATCAGGACATAGCGTTGGCTACCCGTGATA
TTGCTGAAGAGCTTGGCGGCGAATGGGCTGACCGCTTCCTCGTGCTTTACGGTATCGCCGCTCCCGATTC
GCAGCGCATCGCCTTCTATCGCCTTCTTGACGAGTTCTTCTGAGCGGGACTCTGGGGTTCGAAATGACCG
ACCAAGCGACGCCCAACCTGCCATCACGAGATTTCGATTCCACCGCCGCCTTCTATGAAAGGTTGGGCTT
CGGAATCGTTTTCCGGGACGCCGGCTGGATGATCCTCCAGCGCGGGGATCTCATGCTGGAGTTCTTCGCC
CACCCCAACTTGTTTATTGCAGCTTATAATGGTTACAAATAAAGCAATAGCATCACAAATTTCACAAATA
AAGCATTTTTTTCACTGCATTCTAGTTGTGGTTTGTCCAAACTCATCAATGTATCTTATCATGTCTGTAT
ACCGTCGACCTCTAGCTAGAGCTTGGCGTAATCATGGTCATAGCTGTTTCCTGTGTGAAATTGTTATCCG
CTCACAATTCCACACAACATACGAGCCGGAAGCATAAAGTGTAAAGCCTGGGGTGCCTAATGAGTGAGCT
AACTCACATTAATTGCGTTGCGCTCACTGCCCGCTTTCCAGTCGGGAAACCTGTCGTGCCAGCTGCATTA
ATGAATCGGCCAACGCGCGGGGAGAGGCGGTTTGCGTATTGGGCGCTCTTC
